Addgene plasmid #116625: pHAGE-PTEN-L247Sfs*6
Purpose: Lentiviral expression of PTEN L247Sfs*6
Depositing lab: Gordon Mills & Kenneth Scott. Depositing organization: Baylor College of Medicine. Publication: Systematic Functional Annotation of Somatic Mutations in Cancer. Ng PK, Li J, Jeong KJ, Shao S, Chen H, Tsang YH, Sengupta S, Wang Z, Bhavana VH, Tran R, Soewito S, Minussi DC, Moreno D, Kong K, Dogruluk T, Lu H, Gao J, Tokheim C, Zhou DC, Johnson AM, Zeng J, Ip CKM, Ju Z, Wester M, Yu S, Li Y, Vellano CP, Schultz N, Karchin R, Ding L, Lu Y, Cheung LWT, Chen K, Shaw KR, Meric-Bernstam F, Scott KL, Yi S, Sahni N, Liang H, Mills GB. Cancer Cell. 2018 Mar 12;33(3):450-462.e10. doi: 10.1016/j.ccell.2018.01.021. PubMed 29533785.
Backbone
  Vector backbone: pHAGE
  Vector type: Lentiviral
Growth in bacteria
  Bacterial resistance: Ampicillin, 100 μg/mL
  Growth temperature: 37°C
  Growth strain: Stbl3
  Copy number: High Copy
Gene/Insert
  Gene/Insert name: PTEN
  Species: H. sapiens (human)
  Mutation: L247Sfs*6
  Entrez Gene: PTEN (a.k.a. 10q23del, BZS, CWS1, DEC, GLM2, MHAM, MMAC1, PTEN1, PTENbeta, TEP1)
  Cloning method: Gateway Cloning
Terms and licenses: Academic/Nonprofit Terms; Industry Terms: Not Available to Industry
How to cite: pHAGE-PTEN-L247Sfs*6 was a gift from Gordon Mills & Kenneth Scott (Addgene plasmid # 116625 ; http://n2t.net/addgene:116625 ; RRID:Addgene_116625)
