[The description below was written by a language model from this plasmid's Addgene catalogue record and pLannotate feature annotations shown in this document.]
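Description:
pHAGE-PTEN-L247Sfs*6 is an HIV-1-derived lentiviral expression plasmid built on the pHAGE backbone and carrying a cancer-associated frameshift allele of human PTEN, the tumour-suppressor phosphatase that antagonises PI3K–AKT signalling. In bacteria it is maintained through a high-copy ColE1/pUC-type origin and selected with ampicillin via the β-lactamase gene. The annotated viral elements are a truncated 5' LTR, the Ψ packaging signal with an adjoining gag fragment, the Rev response element, the cPPT/CTS and a self-inactivating ΔU3 3' LTR. No complete viral gene is annotated, only gag, Rev and nef fragments, so packaging functions have to come from elsewhere.

Within the transfer cassette, the human EF-1α promoter drives the PTEN open reading frame, which was introduced by Gateway cloning and sits between attB1 and attB2 sites. The annotation splits PTEN into two fragments separated by a single-base discontinuity near codon 247. This is consistent with the recorded L247Sfs*6 mutation, which shifts the reading frame and is predicted to terminate translation a few codons later, yielding a truncated protein. A V5 tag is annotated downstream of the attB2 site, but the premature stop should prevent it from being fused to the mutant product. An EMCV IRES then allows translation of puromycin N-acetyltransferase from the same transcript, so transduced mammalian cells can be selected with puromycin, and a WPRE enhances transcript expression ahead of the 3' LTR.

The construct is intended for lentiviral expression of this PTEN variant. It belongs to a set made for systematic functional annotation of somatic mutations in cancer, where mutant alleles are stably expressed in cells to assess their functional effects.
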