Features (pLannotate 1.2.2; 31 found; start..end, strand, type, name):
    377..634     +  LTR            5' LTR (truncated): truncated 5' long terminal repeat (LTR) from HIV-1
    681..806     +  misc_feature   HIV-1 Ψ: packaging signal of human immunodeficiency virus type 1
    790..1128    +  CDS            HIV-1 gag (fragment): gag protein from human immunodeficiency virus 1; gag
   1303..1536    +  misc_feature   RRE: The Rev response element (RRE) of HIV-1 allows for Rev-dependent mRNA export from the nucleus to the cytoplasm.
   1913..2013    +  CDS            Rev (fragment): human immunodeficiency virus 1 (HIV-1) Rev protein; rev; enhances nuclear export of unspliced and incompletely spliced viral mRNAs
   2058..2175    +  misc_feature   cPPT/CTS: central polypurine tract and central termination sequence of HIV-1
   2223..3401    +  promoter       EF-1α promoter: strong constitutive promoter for human elongation factor EF-1α
   3422..3442    +  protein_bind   attB1: mutant version of attB; core recombination site for the Gateway® BP reaction BP Clonase™
   3448..4185    +  CDS            PTEN (fragment): PTEN_HUMAN - Also known as MMAC1, TEP1. Experimental evidence at protein level: Swiss-Prot protein existence level 1. [Isoform alpha]: Functional kinase, like isoform 1 it antagonizes the PI3K-AKT/PKB signaling pathway. Plays a role in mitochondrial energetic metabolism by promoting COX activity and ATP production, via collaboration with isoform 1 in increasing protein levels of PINK1. From Homo sapiens (Human).
   4187..4657    +  CDS            PTEN (fragment): PTEN_HUMAN - Also known as MMAC1, TEP1. Experimental evidence at protein level: Swiss-Prot protein existence level 1. [Isoform alpha]: Functional kinase, like isoform 1 it antagonizes the PI3K-AKT/PKB signaling pathway. Plays a role in mitochondrial energetic metabolism by promoting COX activity and ATP production, via collaboration with isoform 1 in increasing protein levels of PINK1. From Homo sapiens (Human).
   4662..4686    -  protein_bind   attB2: mutant version of attB; recombination site for the Gateway® BP reaction BP Clonase™
   4694..4712    +  promoter       T3 promoter: promoter for bacteriophage T3 RNA polymerase
   4738..4756    -  promoter       T7 promoter: promoter for bacteriophage T7 RNA polymerase
   4762..4780    -  protein_bind   attB4 (fragment): mutant version of attB; core recombination site for the Gateway® BP reaction BP Clonase™
   4836..4877    +  CDS            V5 tag: epitope tag from simian virus 5
   5003..5465    +  misc_feature   IRES: internal ribosome entry site (IRES) of the encephalomyocarditis virus (EMCV)
   5479..6076    +  CDS            PuroR (fragment): puromycin N-acetyltransferase; pac from Streptomyces; confers resistance to puromycin
   6092..6680    +  misc_feature   WPRE: woodchuck hepatitis virus posttranscriptional regulatory element
   6688..6753    +  CDS            nef (fragment): NEF_HV1Z2 - Experimental evidence at protein level: Swiss-Prot protein existence level 1. Extracellular Nef protein targets CD4(+) T-lymphocytes for apoptosis by interacting with CXCR4 surface receptors. From Human immunodeficiency virus type 1 group M subtype D (isolate Z2/CDC-Z34) (HIV-1).
   6755..6988    +  LTR            3' LTR (ΔU3): self-inactivating 3' long terminal repeat (LTR) from HIV-1
   7193..7297    +  promoter       AmpR promoter: bla
   7298..8158    +  CDS            AmpR: β-lactamase; bla; confers resistance to ampicillin, carbenicillin, and related antibiotics
   8329..8917    +  rep_origin     ori: high-copy-number ColE1/pMB1/pBR322/pUC origin of replication
   9100..9154    +  CDS            lacI (fragment): lac repressor; lacI; The lac repressor binds to the lac operator to inhibit transcription in E. coli. This inhibition can be relieved by adding lactose or isopropyl-β-D-thiogalactopyranoside (IPTG).
   9160..9253    +  rep_origin     SV40 ori (fragment): SV40 origin of replication
   9278..9315    +  CDS            lacI (fragment): lac repressor; lacI; The lac repressor binds to the lac operator to inhibit transcription in E. coli. This inhibition can be relieved by adding lactose or isopropyl-β-D-thiogalactopyranoside (IPTG).
   9328..9349    +  protein_bind   CAP binding site: CAP binding activates transcription in the presence of cAMP. E. coli catabolite activator protein
   9364..9394    +  promoter       lac promoter: promoter for the E. coli lac operon
   9402..9418    +  protein_bind   lac operator: The lac repressor binds to the lac operator to inhibit transcription in E. coli. This inhibition can be relieved by adding lactose or isopropyl-β-D-thiogalactopyranoside (IPTG). lac repressor encoded by lacI
   9452..9535    +  polyA_signal   SV40 poly(A) signal (fragment): SV40 polyadenylation signal
   9702..329     +  CDS            nef (fragment) (across the origin): NEF_HV1BR - Experimental evidence at protein level: Swiss-Prot protein existence level 1. Extracellular Nef protein targets CD4(+) T-lymphocytes for apoptosis by interacting with CXCR4 surface receptors (PubMed:14990729). From Human immunodeficiency virus type 1 group M subtype B (isolate BRU/LAI) (HIV-1).
>Addgene plasmid #116625 | pHAGE-PTEN-L247Sfs*6 | addgene full sequence | sequence record 250729 | Addgene NGS Result
TGGAAGGGCTAATTCACTCCCAAAGAAGACAAGATATCCTTGATCTGTGGATCTACCACACACAAGGCTA
CTTCCCTGATTAGCAGAACTACACACCAGGGCCAGGGGTCAGATATCCACTGACCTTTGGATGGTGCTAC
AAGCTAGTACCAGTTGAGCCAGATAAGGTAGAAGAGGCCAATAAAGGAGAGAACACCAGCTTGTTACACC
CTGTGAGCCTGCATGGGATGGATGACCCGGAGAGAGAAGTGTTAGAGTGGAGGTTTGACAGCCGCCTAGC
ATTTCATCACGTGGCCCGAGAGCTGCATCCGGAGTACTTCAAGAACTGCTGATATCGAGCTTGCTACAAG
GGACTTTCCGCTGGGGACTTTCCAGGGAGGCGTGGCCTGGGCGGGACTGGGGAGTGGCGAGCCCTCAGAT
CCTGCATATAAGCAGCTGCTTTTTGCCTGTACTGGGTCTCTCTGGTTAGACCAGATCTGAGCCTGGGAGC
TCTCTGGCTAACTAGGGAACCCACTGCTTAAGCCTCAATAAAGCTTGCCTTGAGTGCTTCAAGTAGTGTG
TGCCCGTCTGTTGTGTGACTCTGGTAACTAGAGATCCCTCAGACCCTTTTAGTCAGTGTGGAAAATCTCT
AGCAGTGGCGCCCGAACAGGGACTTGAAAGCGAAAGGGAAACCAGAGGAGCTCTCTCGACGCAGGACTCG
GCTTGCTGAAGCGCGCACGGCAAGAGGCGAGGGGCGGCGACTGGTGAGTACGCCAAAAATTTTGACTAGC
GGAGGCTAGAAGGAGAGAGATGGGTGCGAGAGCGTCAGTATTAAGCGGGGGAGAATTAGATCGCGATGGG
AAAAAATTCGGTTAAGGCCAGGGGGAAAGAAAAAATATAAATTAAAACATATAGTATGGGCAAGCAGGGA
GCTAGAACGATTCGCAGTTAATCCTGGCCTGTTAGAAACATCAGAAGGCTGTAGACAAATACTGGGACAG
CTACAACCATCCCTTCAGACAGGATCAGAAGAACTTAGATCATTATATAATACAGTAGCAACCCTCTATT
GTGTGCATCAAAGGATAGAGATAAAAGACACCAAGGAAGCTTTAGACAAGATAGAGGAAGAGCAAAACAA
AAGTAAGACCACCGCACAGCAAGCGGCCGGCCGCTGATCTTCAGACCTGGAGGAGGAGATATGAGGGACA
ATTGGAGAAGTGAATTATATAAATATAAAGTAGTAAAAATTGAACCATTAGGAGTAGCACCCACCAAGGC
AAAGAGAAGAGTGGTGCAGAGAGAAAAAAGAGCAGTGGGAATAGGAGCTTTGTTCCTTGGGTTCTTGGGA
GCAGCAGGAAGCACTATGGGCGCAGCGTCAATGACGCTGACGGTACAGGCCAGACAATTATTGTCTGGTA
TAGTGCAGCAGCAGAACAATTTGCTGAGGGCTATTGAGGCGCAACAGCATCTGTTGCAACTCACAGTCTG
GGGCATCAAGCAGCTCCAGGCAAGAATCCTGGCTGTGGAAAGATACCTAAAGGATCAACAGCTCCTGGGG
ATTTGGGGTTGCTCTGGAAAACTCATTTGCACCACTGCTGTGCCTTGGAATGCTAGTTGGAGTAATAAAT
CTCTGGAACAGATTTGGAATCACACGACCTGGATGGAGTGGGACAGAGAAATTAACAATTACACAAGCTT
AATACACTCCTTAATTGAAGAATCGCAAAACCAGCAAGAAAAGAATGAACAAGAATTATTGGAATTAGAT
AAATGGGCAAGTTTGTGGAATTGGTTTAACATAACAAATTGGCTGTGGTATATAAAATTATTCATAATGA
TAGTAGGAGGCTTGGTAGGTTTAAGAATAGTTTTTGCTGTACTTTCTATAGTGAATAGAGTTAGGCAGGG
ATATTCACCATTATCGTTTCAGACCCACCTCCCAACCCCGAGGGGACCCGACAGGCCCGAAGGAATAGAA
GAAGAAGGTGGAGAGAGAGACAGAGACAGATCCATTCGATTAGTGAACGGATCTCGACGGTATCGCCGAA
TTCACAAATGGCAGTATTCATCCACAATTTTAAAAGAAAAGGGGGGATTGGGGGGTACAGTGCAGGGGAA
AGAATAGTAGACATAATAGCAACAGACATACAAACTAAAGAATTACAAAAACAAATTACAAAAATTCAAA
ATTTTCGGGTTTATTACAGGGACAGCAGAGATCCAGTTTGGACTAGTCGTGAGGCTCCGGTGCCCGTCAG
TGGGCAGAGCGCACATCGCCCACAGTCCCCGAGAAGTTGGGGGGAGGGGTCGGCAATTGAACCGGTGCCT
AGAGAAGGTGGCGCGGGGTAAACTGGGAAAGTGATGTCGTGTACTGGCTCCGCCTTTTTCCCGAGGGTGG
GGGAGAACCGTATATAAGTGCAGTAGTCGCCGTGAACGTTCTTTTTCGCAACGGGTTTGCCGCCAGAACA
CAGGTAAGTGCCGTGTGTGGTTCCCGCGGGCCTGGCCTCTTTACGGGTTATGGCCCTTGCGTGCCTTGAA
TTACTTCCACCTGGCTGCAGTACGTGATTCTTGATCCCGAGCTTCGGGTTGGAAGTGGGTGGGAGAGTTC
GAGGCCTTGCGCTTAAGGAGCCCCTTCGCCTCGTGCTTGAGTTGAGGCCTGGCCTGGGCGCTGGGGCCGC
CGCGTGCGAATCTGGTGGCACCTTCGCGCCTGTCTCGCTGCTTTCGATAAGTCTCTAGCCATTTAAAATT
TTTGATGACCTGCTGCGACGCTTTTTTTCTGGCAAGATAGTCTTGTAAATGCGGGCCAAGATCTGCACAC
TGGTATTTCGGTTTTTGGGGCCGCGGGCGGCGACGGGGCCCGTGCGTCCCAGCGCACATGTTCGGCGAGG
CGGGGCCTGCGAGCGCGGCCACCGAGAATCGGACGGGGGTAGTCTCAAGCTGGCCGGCCTGCTCTGGTGC
CTGGCCTCGCGCCGCCGTGTATCGCCCCGCCCTGGGCGGCAAGGCTGGCCCGGTCGGCACCAGTTGCGTG
AGCGGAAAGATGGCCGCTTCCCGGCCCTGCTGCAGGGAGCTCAAAATGGAGGACGCGGCGCTCGGGAGAG
CGGGCGGGTGAGTCACCCACACAAAGGAAAAGGGCCTTTCCGTCCTCAGCCGTCGCTTCATGTGACTCCA
CGGAGTACCGGGCGCCGTCCAGGCACCTCGATTAGTTCTCGAGCTTTTGGAGTACGTCGTCTTTAGGTTG
GGGGGAGGGGTTTTATGCGATGGAGTTTCCCCACACTGAGTGGGTGGAGACTGAAGTTAGGCCAGCTTGG
CACTTGATGTAATTCTCCTTGGAATTTGCCCTTTTTGAGTTTGGATCTTGGTTCATTCTCAAGCCTCAGA
CAGTGGTTCAAAGTTTTTTTCTTCCATTTCAGGTGTCGTGAAGCGGCCCTGCAGATATCAACAAGTTTGT
ACAAAAAAGCAGGCACCATGACAGCCATCATCAAAGAGATCGTTAGCAGAAACAAAAGGAGATATCAAGA
GGATGGATTCGACTTAGACTTGACCTATATTTATCCAAACATTATTGCTATGGGATTTCCTGCAGAAAGA
CTTGAAGGCGTATACAGGAACAATATTGATGATGTAGTAAGGTTTTTGGATTCAAAGCATAAAAACCATT
ACAAGATATACAATCTTTGTGCTGAAAGACATTATGACACCGCCAAATTTAATTGCAGAGTTGCACAATA
TCCTTTTGAAGACCATAACCCACCACAGCTAGAACTTATCAAACCCTTTTGTGAAGATCTTGACCAATGG
CTAAGTGAAGATGACAATCATGTTGCAGCAATTCACTGTAAAGCTGGAAAGGGACGAACTGGTGTAATGA
TATGTGCATATTTATTACATCGGGGCAAATTTTTAAAGGCACAAGAGGCCCTAGATTTCTATGGGGAAGT
AAGGACCAGAGACAAAAAGGGAGTAACTATTCCCAGTCAGAGGCGCTATGTGTATTATTATAGCTACCTG
TTAAAGAATCATCTGGATTATAGACCAGTGGCACTGTTGTTTCACAAGATGATGTTTGAAACTATTCCAA
TGTTCAGTGGCGGAACTTGCAATCCTCAGTTTGTGGTCTGCCAGCTAAAGGTGAAGATATATTCCTCCAA
TTCAGGACCCACACGACGGGAAGACAAGTTCATGTACTTTGAGTTCCCTCAGCCGTCTACCTGTGTGTGG
TGATATCAAAGTAGAGTTCTTCCACAAACAGAACAAGATGCTAAAAAAGGACAAAATGTTTCACTTTTGG
GTAAATACATTCTTCATACCAGGACCAGAGGAAACCTCAGAAAAAGTAGAAAATGGAAGTCTATGTGATC
AAGAAATCGATAGCATTTGCAGTATAGAGCGTGCAGATAATGACAAGGAATATCTAGTACTTACTTTAAC
AAAAAATGATCTTGACAAAGCAAATAAAGACAAAGCCAACCGATACTTTTCTCCAAATTTTAAGGTGAAG
CTGTACTTCACAAAAACAGTAGAGGAGCCGTCAAATCCAGAGGCTAGCAGTTCAACTTCTGTAACACCAG
ATGTTAGTGACAATGAACCTGATCATTATAGATATTCTGACACCACTGACTCTGATCCAGAGAATGAACC
TTTTGATGAAGATCAGCATACACAAATTACAAAAGTCTAGAACCCAGCTTTCTTGTACAAAGTGGTGATA
TCCAATTAACCCTCACTAAAGGGTGTGTTATTTGTTTGTAAAGTATCCCTATAGTGAGTCGTATTACCAC
CCAACTTTTCTATACAAAGTGGTTGATATCCAGCACAGTGGCGGCCGCTCGAGTCTAGAGGGCCCGCGGT
TCGAAGGTAAGCCTATCCCTAACCCTCTCCTCGGTCTCGATTCTACGCGTACCGGTTAGTAATGAGATCC
CTCCCCCCCCCNTAACGTTACTGGCCGAAGCCGCTTGGAATAAGGCCGGTGTGCGTTTGTCTATATGTTA
TTTTCCACCATATTGCCGTCTTTTGGCAATGTGAGGGCCCGGAAACCTGGCCCTGTCTTCTTGACGAGCA
TTCCTAGGGGTCTTTCCCCTCTCGCCAAAGGAATGCAAGGTCTGTTGAATGTCGTGAAGGAAGCAGTTCC
TCTGGAAGCTTCTTGAAGACAAACAACGTCTGTAGCGACCCTTTGCAGGCAGCGGAACCCCCCACCTGGC
GACAGGTGCCTCTGCGGCCAAAAGCCACGTGTATAAGATACACCTGCAAAGGCGGCACAACCCCAGTGCC
ACGTTGTGAGTTGGATAGTTGTGGAAAGAGTCAAATGGCTCTCCTCAAGCGTATTCAACAAGGGGCTGAA
GGATGCCCAGAAGGTACCCCATTGTATGGGATCTGATCTGGGGCCTCGGTGCACATGCTTTACATGTGTT
TAGTCGAGGTTAAAAAAACGTCTAGGCCCCCCGAACCACGGGGACGTGGTTTTCCTTTGAAAAACACGAT
GATAATATGGCCACACATATGACCGAGTACAAGCCCACGGTGCGCCTCGCCACCCGCGACGACGTCCCCA
GGGCCGTACGCACCCTCGCCGCCGCGTTCGCCGACTACCCCGCCACGCGCCACACCGTCGATCCGGACCG
CCACATCGAGCGGGTCACCGAGCTGCAAGAACTCTTCCTCACGCGCGTCGGGCTCGACATCGGCAAGGTG
TGGGTCGCGGACGACGGCGCCGCGGTGGCGGTCTGGACCACGCCGGAGAGCGTCGAAGCGGGGGCGGTGT
TCGCCGAGATCGGCCCGCGCATGGCCGAGTTGAGCGGTTCCCGGCTGGCCGCGCAGCAACAGATGGAAGG
CCTCCTGGCGCCGCACCGGCCCAAGGAGCCCGCGTGGTTCCTGGCCACCGTCGGCGTCTCGCCCGACCAC
CAGGGCAAGGGTCTGGGCAGCGCCGTCGTGCTCCCCGGAGTGGAGGCGGCCGAGCGCGCCGGGGTGCCCG
CCTTCCTGGAGACCTCCGCGCCCCGCAACCTCCCCTTCTACGAGCGGCTCGGCTTCACCGTCACCGCCGA
CGTCGAGGTGCCCGAAGGACCGCGCACCTGGTGCATGACCCGCAAGCCCGGTGCCTAAATCGATAGATCC
TAATCAACCTCTGGATTACAAAATTTGTGAAAGATTGACTGGTATTCTTAACTATGTTGCTCCTTTTACG
CTATGTGGATACGCTGCTTTAATGCCTTTGTATCATGCTATTGCTTCCCGTATGGCTTTCATTTTCTCCT
CCTTGTATAAATCCTGGTTGCTGTCTCTTTATGAGGAGTTGTGGCCCGTTGTCAGGCAACGTGGCGTGGT
GTGCACTGTGTTTGCTGACGCAACCCCCACTGGTTGGGGCATTGCCACCACCTGTCAGCTCCTTTCCGGG
ACTTTCGCTTTCCCCCTCCCTATTGCCACGGCGGAACTCATCGCCGCCTGCCTTGCCCGCTGCTGGACAG
GGGCTCGGCTGTTGGGCACTGACAATTCCGTGGTGTTGTCGGGGAAATCATCGTCCTTTCCTTGGCTGCT
CGCCTGTGTTGCCACCTGGATTCTGCGCGGGACGTCCTTCTGCTACGTCCCTTCGGCCCTCAATCCAGCG
GACCTTCCTTCCCGCGGCCTGCTGCCGGCTCTGCGGCCTCTTCCGCGTCTTCGCCTTCGCCCTCAGACGA
GTCGGATCTCCCTTTGGGCCGCCTCCCCGCCTGAGATCCTTTAAGACCAATGACTTACAAGGCAGCTGTA
GATCTTAGCCACTTTTTAAAAGAAAAGGGGGGACTGGAAGGGCTAATTCACTCCCAACGAAGACAAGATC
TGCTTTTTGCTTGTACTGGGTCTCTCTGGTTAGACCAGATCTGAGCCTGGGAGCTCTCTGGCTAACTAGG
GAACCCACTGCTTAAGCCTCAATAAAGCTTGCCTTGAGTGCTTCAAGTAGTGTGTGCCCGTCTGTTGTGT
GACTCTGGTAACTAGAGATCCCTCAGACCCTTTTAGTCAGTGTGGAAAATCTCTAGCAGTAGTAGTTCAT
GTCATCTTATTATTCAGTATTTATAACTTGCAAAGAAATGAATATCAGAGAGTGAGAGGCCCGGGTTAAT
TAAGGAAAGGGCTAGATCATTCTTGAAGACGAAAGGGCCTCGTGATACGCCTATTTTTATAGGTTAATGT
CATGATAATAATGGTTTCTTAGACGTCAGGTGGCACTTTTCGGGGAAATGTGCGCGGAACCCCTATTTGT
TTATTTTTCTAAATACATTCAAATATGTATCCGCTCATGAGACAATAACCCTGATAAATGCTTCAATAAT
ATTGAAAAAGGAAGAGTATGAGTATTCAACATTTCCGTGTCGCCCTTATTCCCTTTTTTGCGGCATTTTG
CCTTCCTGTTTTTGCTCACCCAGAAACGCTGGTGAAAGTAAAAGATGCTGAAGATCAGTTGGGTGCACGA
GTGGGTTACATCGAACTGGATCTCAACAGCGGTAAGATCCTTGAGAGTTTTCGCCCCGAAGAACGTTTTC
CAATGATGAGCACTTTTAAAGTTCTGCTATGTGGCGCGGTATTATCCCGTGTTGACGCCGGGCAAGAGCA
ACTCGGTCGCCGCATACACTATTCTCAGAATGACTTGGTTGAGTACTCACCAGTCACAGAAAAGCATCTT
ACGGATGGCATGACAGTAAGAGAATTATGCAGTGCTGCCATAACCATGAGTGATAACACTGCGGCCAACT
TACTTCTGACAACGATCGGAGGACCGAAGGAGCTAACCGCTTTTTTGCACAACATGGGGGATCATGTAAC
TCGCCTTGATCGTTGGGAACCGGAGCTGAATGAAGCCATACCAAACGACGAGCGTGACACCACGATGCCT
GTAGCAATGGCAACAACGTTGCGCAAACTATTAACTGGCGAACTACTTACTCTAGCTTCCCGGCAACAAT
TAATAGACTGGATGGAGGCGGATAAAGTTGCAGGACCACTTCTGCGCTCGGCCCTTCCGGCTGGCTGGTT
TATTGCTGATAAATCTGGAGCCGGTGAGCGTGGGTCTCGCGGTATCATTGCAGCACTGGGGCCAGATGGT
AAGCCCTCCCGTATCGTAGTTATCTACACGACGGGGAGTCAGGCAACTATGGATGAACGAAATAGACAGA
TCGCTGAGATAGGTGCCTCACTGATTAAGCATTGGTAACTGTCAGACCAAGTTTACTCATATATACTTTA
GATTGATTTAAAACTTCATTTTTAATTTAAAAGGATCTAGGTGAAGATCCTTTTTGATAATCTCATGACC
AAAATCCCTTAACGTGAGTTTTCGTTCCACTGAGCGTCAGACCCCGTAGAAAAGATCAAAGGATCTTCTT
GAGATCCTTTTTTTCTGCGCGTAATCTGCTGCTTGCAAACAAAAAAACCACCGCTACCAGCGGTGGTTTG
TTTGCCGGATCAAGAGCTACCAACTCTTTTTCCGAAGGTAACTGGCTTCAGCAGAGCGCAGATACCAAAT
ACTGTTCTTCTAGTGTAGCCGTAGTTAGGCCACCACTTCAAGAACTCTGTAGCACCGCCTACATACCTCG
CTCTGCTAATCCTGTTACCAGTGGCTGCTGCCAGTGGCGATAAGTCGTGTCTTACCGGGTTGGACTCAAG
ACGATAGTTACCGGATAAGGCGCAGCGGTCGGGCTGAACGGGGGGTTCGTGCACACAGCCCAGCTTGGAG
CGAACGACCTACACCGAACTGAGATACCTACAGCGTGAGCTATGAGAAAGCGCCACGCTTCCCGAAGGGA
GAAAGGCGGACAGGTATCCGGTAAGCGGCAGGGTCGGAACAGGAGAGCGCACGAGGGAGCTTCCAGGGGG
AAACGCCTGGTATCTTTATAGTCCTGTCGGGTTTCGCCACCTCTGACTTGAGCGTCGATTTTTGTGATGC
TCGTCAGGGGGGCGGAGCCTATGGAAAAACGCCAGCAACGCGGCCTTTTTACGGTTCCTGGCCTTTTGCT
GGCCTTTTGCTCACATGTTCTTTCCTGCGTTATCCCCTGATTCTGTGGATAACCGTATTACCGCCTTTGA
GTGAGCTGATACCGCTCGCCGCAGCCGAACGACCGAGCGCAGCGAGTCAGTGAGCGAGGAAGCGGAAGAG
CGCCCAATACGCAAACCGCCTCTCCCCGCGCGTTGGCCGATTCATTAATGCAGCAAGCTCATGGCTGACT
AATTTTTTTTATTTATGCAGAGGCCGAGGCCGCCTCGGCCTCTGAGCTATTCCAGAAGTAGTGAGGAGGC
TTTTTTGGAGGCCTAGGCTTTTGCAAAAAGCTCCCCGTGGCACGACAGGTTTCCCGACTGGAAAGCGGGC
AGTGAGCGCAACGCAATTAATGTGAGTTAGCTCACTCATTAGGCACCCCAGGCTTTACACTTTATGCTTC
CGGCTCGTATGTTGTGTGGAATTGTGAGCGGATAACAATTTCACACAGGAAACAGCTATGACATGATTAC
GAATTTCACAAATAAAGCATTTTTTTCACTGCATTCTAGTTGTGGTTTGTCCAAACTCATCAATGTATCT
TATCATGTCTGGATCAACTGGATAACTCAAGCTAACCAAAATCATCCCAAACTTCCCACCCCATACCCTA
TTACCACTGCCAATTACCTGTGGTTTCATTTACTCTAAACCTGTGATTCCTCTGAATTATTTTCATTTTA
AAGAAATTGTATTTGTTAAATATGTACTACAAACTTAGTAGT
