>Addgene plasmid #116625 | pHAGE-PTEN-L247Sfs*6 | depositor partial sequence | sequence record 219500 | insert
ATGACAGCCATCATCAAAGAGATCGTTAGCAGAAACAAAAGGAGATATCAAGAGGATGGATTCGACTTAG
ACTTGACCTATATTTATCCAAACATTATTGCTATGGGATTTCCTGCAGAAAGACTTGAAGGCGTATACAG
GAACAATATTGATGATGTAGTAAGGTTTTTGGATTCAAAGCATAAAAACCATTACAAGATATACAATCTT
TGTGCTGAAAGACATTATGACACCGCCAAATTTAATTGCAGAGTTGCACAATATCCTTTTGAAGACCATA
ACCCACCACAGCTAGAACTTATCAAACCCTTTTGTGAAGATCTTGACCAATGGCTAAGTGAAGATGACAA
TCATGTTGCAGCAATTCACTGTAAAGCTGGAAAGGGACGAACTGGTGTAATGATATGTGCATATTTATTA
CATCGGGGCAAATTTTTAAAGGCACAAGAGGCCCTAGATTTCTATGGGGAAGTAAGGACCAGAGACAAAA
AGGGAGTAACTATTCCCAGTCAGAGGCGCTATGTGTATTATTATAGCTACCTGTTAAAGAATCATCTGGA
TTATAGACCAGTGGCACTGTTGTTTCACAAGATGATGTTTGAAACTATTCCAATGTTCAGTGGCGGAACT
TGCAATCCTCAGTTTGTGGTCTGCCAGCTAAAGGTGAAGATATATTCCTCCAATTCAGGACCCACACGAC
GGGAAGACAAGTTCATGTACTTTGAGTTCCCTCAGCCGTCTACCTGTGTGTGGTGATATCAAAGTAGAGT
TCTTCCACAAACAGAACAAGATGCTAAAAAAGGACAAAATGTTTCACTTTTGGGTAAATACATTCTTCAT
ACCAGGACCAGAGGAAACCTCAGAAAAAGTAGAAAATGGAAGTCTATGTGATCAAGAAATCGATAGCATT
TGCAGTATAGAGCGTGCAGATAATGACAAGGAATATCTAGTACTTACTTTAACAAAAAATGATCTTGACA
AAGCAAATAAAGACAAAGCCAACCGATACTTTTCTCCAAATTTTAAGGTGAAGCTGTACTTCACAAAAAC
AGTAGAGGAGCCGTCAAATCCAGAGGCTAGCAGTTCAACTTCTGTAACACCAGATGTTAGTGACAATGAA
CCTGATCATTATAGATATTCTGACACCACTGACTCTGATCCAGAGAATGAACCTTTTGATGAAGATCAGC
ATACACAAATTACAAAAGTCTGA
